>Addgene plasmid #143314 | TFORF1781 | addgene full sequence | sequence record 400342 | Addgene NGS Result
TTAATGTAGTCTTATGCAATACTCTTGTAGTCTTGCAACATGGTAACGATGAGTTAGCAACATGCCTTAC
AAGGAGAGAAAAAGCACCGTGCATGCCGATTGGTGGAAGTAAGGTGGTACGATCGTGCCTTATTAGGAAG
GCAACAGACGGGTCTGACATGGATTGGACGAACCACTGAATTGCCGCATTGCAGAGATATTGTATTTAAG
TGCCTAGCTCGATACATAAACGGGTCTCTCTGGTTAGACCAGATCTGAGCCTGGGAGCTCTCTGGCTAAC
TAGGGAACCCACTGCTTAAGCCTCAATAAAGCTTGCCTTGAGTGCTTCAAGTAGTGTGTGCCCGTCTGTT
GTGTGACTCTGGTAACTAGAGATCCCTCAGACCCTTTTAGTCAGTGTGGAAAATCTCTAGCAGTGGCGCC
CGAACAGGGACTTGAAAGCGAAAGGGAAACCAGAGGAGCTCTCTCGACGCAGGACTCGGCTTGCTGAAGC
GCGCACGGCAAGAGGCGAGGGGCGGCGACTGGTGAGTACGCCAAAAATTTTGACTAGCGGAGGCTAGAAG
GAGAGAGATGGGTGCGAGAGCGTCAGTATTAAGCGGGGGAGAATTAGATCGCGATGGGAAAAAATTCGGT
TAAGGCCAGGGGGAAAGAAAAAATATAAATTAAAACATATAGTATGGGCAAGCAGGGAGCTAGAACGATT
CGCAGTTAATCCTGGCCTGTTAGAAACATCAGAAGGCTGTAGACAAATACTGGGACAGCTACAACCATCC
CTTCAGACAGGATCAGAAGAACTTAGATCATTATATAATACAGTAGCAACCCTCTATTGTGTGCATCAAA
GGATAGAGATAAAAGACACCAAGGAAGCTTTAGACAAGATAGAGGAAGAGCAAAACAAAAGTAAGACCAC
CGCACAGCAAGCGGCCGCTGATCTTCAGACCTGGAGGAGGAGATATGAGGGACAATTGGAGAAGTGAATT
ATATAAATATAAAGTAGTAAAAATTGAACCATTAGGAGTAGCACCCACCAAGGCAAAGAGAAGAGTGGTG
CAGAGAGAAAAAAGAGCAGTGGGAATAGGAGCTTTGTTCCTTGGGTTCTTGGGAGCAGCAGGAAGCACTA
TGGGCGCAGCGTCAATGACGCTGACGGTACAGGCCAGACAATTATTGTCTGGTATAGTGCAGCAGCAGAA
CAATTTGCTGAGGGCTATTGAGGCGCAACAGCATCTGTTGCAACTCACAGTCTGGGGCATCAAGCAGCTC
CAGGCAAGAATCCTGGCTGTGGAAAGATACCTAAAGGATCAACAGCTCCTGGGGATTTGGGGTTGCTCTG
GAAAACTCATTTGCACCACTGCTGTGCCTTGGAATGCTAGTTGGAGTAATAAATCTCTGGAACAGATTTG
GAATCACACGACCTGGATGGAGTGGGACAGAGAAATTAACAATTACACAAGCTTAATACACTCCTTAATT
GAAGAATCGCAAAACCAGCAAGAAAAGAATGAACAAGAATTATTGGAATTAGATAAATGGGCAAGTTTGT
GGAATTGGTTTAACATAACAAATTGGCTGTGGTATATAAAATTATTCATAATGATAGTAGGAGGCTTGGT
AGGTTTAAGAATAGTTTTTGCTGTACTTTCTATAGTGAATAGAGTTAGGCAGGGATATTCACCATTATCG
TTTCAGACCCACCTCCCAACCCCGAGGGGACCCATGCATTGCATCTCAATTAGTCAGCAACCAGGTGTGG
AAAGTCCCCAGGCTCCCCAGCAGGCAGAAGTATGCAAAGCATGCGTCTCAATTAGTCAGCAACCATAGTC
CCGCCCCTAACTCCGCCCATCCCGCCCCTAACTCCGCCCAGTTCCGCCCATTCTCCGCCCCATGGCTGAC
TAATTTTTTTTATTTATGCAGAGGCCGAGGCCGCCTCGGCCTCTGAGCTATTCCAGAAGTAGTGAGGAGG
CTTTTTTGGAGGCCTAGGCTTTTGCAAAAAGCTTTCTAGAGGTACCACCGGAGCTTACCATGACCGAGTA
CAAGCCCACGGTGCGCCTCGCCACCCGCGACGACGTCCCCAGGGCCGTACGCACCCTCGCCGCCGCGTTC
GCCGACTACCCCGCCACGCGCCACACCGTCGATCCGGACCGCCACATCGAGCGGGTCACCGAGCTGCAAG
AACTCTTCCTCACGCGCGTCGGGCTCGACATCGGCAAGGTGTGGGTCGCGGACGACGGCGCCGCCGTGGC
GGTCTGGACCACGCCGGAGAGCGTCGAAGCGGGGGCGGTGTTCGCCGAGATCGGCCCGCGCATGGCCGAG
TTGAGCGGTTCCCGGCTGGCCGCGCAGCAACAGATGGAAGGCCTCCTGGCGCCGCACCGGCCCAAGGAGC
CCGCGTGGTTCCTGGCCACCGTCGGCGTCTCGCCCGACCACCAGGGCAAGGGTCTGGGCAGCGCCGTCGT
GCTCCCCGGAGTGGAGGCGGCCGAGCGCGCCGGGGTGCCCGCCTTCCTGGAGACCTCCGCGCCCCGCAAC
CTCCCCTTCTACGAGCGGCTCGGCTTCACCGTCACCGCCGACGTCGAGGTGCCCGAAGGACCGCGCACCT
GGTGCATGACCCGCAAGCCCGGTGCCAGTTAACGAATTCTAGATCTTGAGACAAATGGCAGTATTCATCC
ACAATTTTAAAAGAAAAGGGGGGATTGGGGGGTACAGTGCAGGGGAAAGAATAGTAGACATAATAGCAAC
AGACATACAAACTAAAGAATTACAAAAACAAATTACAAAAATTCAAAATTTTCGGGTTTATTACAGGGAC
AGCAGAGATCCACTTTGGCGCCGGCTCGAGGCCTGCAGGTGCAAAGATGGATAAAGTTTTAAACAGAGAG
GAATCTTTGCAGCTAATGGACCTTCTAGGTCTTGAAAGGAGTGGGAATTGGCTCCGGTGCCCGTCAGTGG
GCAGAGCGCACATCGCCCACAGTCCCCGAGAAGTTGGGGGGAGGGGTCGGCAATTGAACCGGTGCCTAGA
GAAGGTGGCGCGGGGTAAACTGGGAAAGTGATGTCGTGTACTGGCTCCGCCTTTTTCCCGAGGGTGGGGG
AGAACCGTATATAAGTGCAGTAGTCGCCGTGAACGTTCTTTTTCGCAACGGGTTTGCCGCCAGAACACAG
GTAAGTGCCGTGTGTGGTTCCCGCGGGCCTGGCCTCTTTACGGGTTATGGCCCTTGCGTGCCTTGAATTA
CTTCCACCTGGCTGCAGTACGTGATTCTTGATCCCGAGCTTCGGGTTGGAAGTGGGTGGGAGAGTTCGAG
GCCTTGCGCTTAAGGAGCCCCTTCGCCTCGTGCTTGAGTTGAGGCCTGGCCTGGGCGCTGGGGCCGCCGC
GTGCGAATCTGGTGGCACCTTCGCGCCTGTCTCGCTGCTTTCGATAAGTCTCTAGCCATTTAAAATTTTT
GATGACCTGCTGCGACGCTTTTTTTCTGGCAAGATAGTCTTGTAAATGCGGGCCAAGATCTGCACACTGG
TATTTCGGTTTTTGGGGCCGCGGGCGGCGACGGGGCCCGTGCGTCCCAGCGCACATGTTCGGCGAGGCGG
GGCCTGCGAGCGCGGCCACCGAGAATCGGACGGGGGTAGTCTCAAGCTGGCCGGCCTGCTCTGGTGCCTG
GCCTCGCGCCGCCGTGTATCGCCCCGCCCTGGGCGGCAAGGCTGGCCCGGTCGGCACCAGTTGCGTGAGC
GGAAAGATGGCCGCTTCCCGGCCCTGCTGCAGGGAGCTCAAAATGGAGGACGCGGCGCTCGGGAGAGCGG
GCGGGTGAGTCACCCACACAAAGGAAAAGGGCCTTTCCGTCCTCAGCCGTCGCTTCATGTGACTCCACGG
AGTACCGGGCGCCGTCCAGGCACCTCGATTAGTTCTCGAGCTTTTGGAGTACGTCGTCTTTAGGTTGGGG
GGAGGGGTTTTATGCGATGGAGTTTCCCCACACTGAGTGGGTGGAGACTGAAGTTAGGCCAGCTTGGCAC
TTGATGTAATTCTCCTTGGAATTTGCCCTTTTTGAGTTTGGATCTTGGTTCATTCTCAAGCCTCAGACAG
TGGTTCAAAGTTTTTTTCTTCCATTTCAGGTGTCGTGAGGCTAGCACCGCCACCATGGGACCATTGCAAT
TTAGAGATGTGGCCATAGAATTCTCTCTGGAGGAGTGGCATTGCCTGGACGCTGCACAGCGGAATCTATA
TAGGGATGTGATGTTAGAGAACTACAGAAACCTGATCTTCCTTGTTATGTATTCTCATTTTGCCCAAGAC
CTTTGGTCAGAGCAGAGCATAAAAGATTCTTTCCAAAAAGTGATACTAAGAAGATATGAAAAATGTAGAC
ATGACAATTTACAGTTAAAAAAAGGCTGTGAAAGTGTAGATGAGTGTCCAGTGCACAAAAGAGGTTATAA
TGGACTTAAACAATGTTTGGCAACTACCCAGAGAAAAATATTTCAATGTGATGAATATGTGAAATTCTTG
CATAAATTTTCAAATTCAAACAAACATAAGATAAGAGATACTGGAAAAAAATCTTTTAAATGTATAGAAT
ATGGGAAAACTTTTAACCAGTCTTCAACCCGTACTACATATAAGAAAATTGATGCTGGAGAGAAACGCTA
TAAATGTGAAGAATGTGGTAAAGCCTATAAGCAGTCCTCACACCTTACTACACATAAGAAAATTCATACT
GGAGAGAAACCCTACAAATGTGAAGAATGTGGCAAAGCCTATAAGCAGTCCTGTAACCTTACTACACATA
AGATAATTCATACTGGAGAGAAACCCTACAGATGTAGAGAATGTGGCAAAGCTTTTAACCACCCTGCAAC
CCTTTTTTCACATAAGAAAATTCATACTGGAGAGAAACCATACAAGTGTGATAAATGTGGCAAAGCCTTT
ATTTCATCCTCAACCCTTACTAAACATGAGATAATTCATACTGGAGAGAAACCCTACAAATGTGAGGAAT
GTGGCAAAGCTTTTAACCGTTCCTCAAACCTTACTAAACATAAGAGAATTCATACTGGAGATGTACCCTA
CAAATGTGACGAATGTGGCAAAACCTTTACCTGGTACTCAAGCCTCTCTAAACATAAGAGAGCTCATACT
GGAGAGAAACCCTACAAGTGTGAAGAATGTGGCAAAGCCTTTACTGCATTCTCAACTCTAACTGAACATA
AGATAATTCATACTGGAGAGAAACCGTACAAATGTGAAGAATGTGGCAAAGCTTTTAACTGGTCCTCAGC
CCTTAATAAACATAAGAAAATTCATATTAGACAGAAACCCTGCATAGTGAAGAATGTGGAAAATCTTTTA
AATGTTCCTCAACCCTTAATAAGCATAAGATAGTAATGAACTAGTCCGTAACTTGAAAGTATTTCGATTT
CTTGGCTTTATATATCTTGTGGAAAGGACGAGTCGGACGTACCGTCAGGATGAACACGCGTTAAGTCGAC
AATCAACCTCTGGATTACAAAATTTGTGAAAGATTGACTGGTATTCTTAACTATGTTGCTCCTTTTACGC
TATGTGGATACGCTGCTTTAATGCCTTTGTATCATGCTATTGCTTCCCGTATGGCTTTCATTTTCTCCTC
CTTGTATAAATCCTGGTTGCTGTCTCTTTATGAGGAGTTGTGGCCCGTTGTCAGGCAACGTGGCGTGGTG
TGCACTGTGTTTGCTGACGCAACCCCCACTGGTTGGGGCATTGCCACCACCTGTCAGCTCCTTTCCGGGA
CTTTCGCTTTCCCCCTCCCTATTGCCACGGCGGAACTCATCGCCGCCTGCCTTGCCCGCTGCTGGACAGG
GGCTCGGCTGTTGGGCACTGACAATTCCGTGGTGTTGTCGGGGAAATCATCGTCCTTTCCTTGGCTGCTC
GCCTGTGTTGCCACCTGGATTCTGCGCGGGACGTCCTTCTGCTACGTCCCTTCGGCCCTCAATCCAGCGG
ACCTTCCTTCCCGCGGCCTGCTGCCGGCTCTGCGGCCTCTTCCGCGTCTTCGCCTTCGCCCTCAGACGAG
TCGGATCTCCCTTTGGGCCGCCTCCCCGCGTCGACTTTAAGACCAATGACTTACAAGGCAGCTGTAGATC
TTAGCCACTTTTTAAAAGAAAAGGGGGGACTGGAAGGGCTAATTCACTCCCAACGAAGACAAGATCTGCT
TTTTGCTTGTACTGGGTCTCTCTGGTTAGACCAGATCTGAGCCTGGGAGCTCTCTGGCTAACTAGGGAAC
CCACTGCTTAAGCCTCAATAAAGCTTGCCTTGAGTGCTTCAAGTAGTGTGTGCCCGTCTGTTGTGTGACT
CTGGTAACTAGAGATCCCTCAGACCCTTTTAGTCAGTGTGGAAAATCTCTAGCAGTACGTATAGTAGTTC
ATGTCATCTTATTATTCAGTATTTATAACTTGCAAAGAAATGAATATCAGAGAGTGAGAGGAACTTGTTT
ATTGCAGCTTATAATGGTTACAAATAAAGCAATAGCATCACAAATTTCACAAATAAAGCATTTTTTTCAC
TGCATTCTAGTTGTGGTTTGTCCAAACTCATCAATGTATCTTATCATGTCTGGCTCTAGCTATCCCGCCC
CTAACTCCGCCCATCCCGCCCCTAACTCCGCCCAGTTCCGCCCATTCTCCGCCCCATGGCTGACTAATTT
TTTTTATTTATGCAGAGGCCGAGGCCGCCTCGGCCTCTGAGCTATTCCAGAAGTAGTGAGGAGGCTTTTT
TGGAGGCCTAGGGACGTACCCAATTCGCCCTATAGTGAGTCGTATTACGCGCGCTCACTGGCCGTCGTTT
TACAACGTCGTGACTGGGAAAACCCTGGCGTTACCCAACTTAATCGCCTTGCAGCACATCCCCCTTTCGC
CAGCTGGCGTAATAGCGAAGAGGCCCGCACCGATCGCCCTTCCCAACAGTTGCGCAGCCTGAATGGCGAA
TGGG
[124 nt withheld, positions 6935-7058]
C
[91 nt withheld, positions 7060-7150]
A
[49 nt withheld, positions 7152-7200]
CCTTTGACGTTGGAGTCCACGTTCTTT
[37 nt withheld, positions 7228-7264]
ACCCTATCTCGGTCTATTCTTTTGATTTATAAGGGATTTTGCCGATTTCGGCCTATTGGTTAAAAAATGA
GCTGATTTAACAAAAATTTAACGCGAATTTTAACAAAATATTAACGCTTACAATTTAGGTGGCACTTTTC
GGGGAAATGTGCGCGGAACCCCTATTTGTTTATTTTTCTAAATACATTCAAATATGTATCCGCTCATGAG
ACAATAACCCTGATAAATGCTTCAATAATATTGAAAAAGGAAGAGTATGAGTATTCAACATTTCCGTGTC
GCCCTTATTCCCTTTTTTGCGGCATTTTGCCTTCCTGTTTTTGCTCACCCAGAAACGCTGGTGAAAGTAA
AAGATGCTGAAGATCAGTTGGGTGCACGAGTGGGTTACATCGAACTGGATCTCAACAGCGGTAAGATCCT
TGAGAGTTTTCGCCCCGAAGAACGTTTTCCAATGATGAGCACTTTTAAAGTTCTGCTATGTGGCGCGGTA
TTATCCCGTATTGACGCCGGGCAAGAGCAACTCGGTCGCCGCATACACTATTCTCAGAATGACTTGGTTG
AGTACTCACCAGTCACAGAAAAGCATCTTACGGATGGCATGACAGTAAGAGAATTATGCAGTGCTGCCAT
AACCATGAGTGATAACACTGCGGCCAACTTACTTCTGACAACGATCGGAGGACCGAAGGAGCTAACCGCT
TTTTTGCACAACATGGGGGATCATGTAACTCGCCTTGATCGTTGGGAACCGGAGCTGAATGAAGCCATAC
CAAACGACGAGCGTGACACCACGATGCCTGTAGCAATGGCAACAACGTTGCGCAAACTATTAACTGGCGA
ACTACTTACTCTAGCTTCCCGGCAACAATTAATAGACTGGATGGAGGCGGATAAAGTTGCAGGACCACTT
CTGCGCTCGGCCCTTCCGGCTGGCTGGTTTATTGCTGATAAATCTGGAGCCGGTGAGCGTGGGTCTCGCG
GTATCATTGCAGCACTGGGGCCAGATGGTAAGCCCTCCCGTATCGTAGTTATCTACACGACGGGGAGTCA
GGCAACTATGGATGAACGAAATAGACAGATCGCTGAGATAGGTGCCTCACTGATTAAGCATTGGTAACTG
TCAGACCAAGTTTACTCATATATACTTTAGATTGATTTAAAACTTCATTTTTAATTTAAAAGGATCTAGG
TGAAGATCCTTTTTGATAATCTCATGACCAAAATCCCTTAACGTGAGTTTTCGTTCCACTGAGCGTCAGA
CCCCGTAGAAAAGATCAAAGGATCTTCTTGAGATCCTTTTTTTCTGCGCGTAATCTGCTGCTTGCAAACA
AAAAAACCACCGCTACCAGCGGTGGTTTGTTTGCCGGATCAAGAGCTACCAACTCTTTTTCCGAAGGTAA
CTGGCTTCAGCAGAGCGCAGATACCAAATACTGTTCTTCTAGTGTAGCCGTAGTTAGGCCACCACTTCAA
GAACTCTGTAGCACCGCCTACATACCTCGCTCTGCTAATCCTGTTACCAGTGGCTGCTGCCAGTGGCGAT
AAGTCGTGTCTTACCGGGTTGGACTCAAGACGATAGTTACCGGATAAGGCGCAGCGGTCGGGCTGAACGG
GGGGTTCGTGCACACAGCCCAGCTTGGAGCGAACGACCTACACCGAACTGAGATACCTACAGCGTGAGCT
ATGAGAAAGCGCCACGCTTCCCGAAGGGAGAAAGGCGGACAGGTATCCGGTAAGCGGCAGGGTCGGAACA
GGAGAGCGCACGAGGGAGCTTCCAGGGGGAAACGCCTGGTATCTTTATAGTCCTGTCGGGTTTCGCCACC
TCTGACTTGAGCGTCGATTTTTGTGATGCTCGTCAGGGGGGCGGAGCCTATGGAAAAACGCCAGCAACGC
GGCCTTTTTACGGTTCCTGGCCTTTTGCTGGCCTTTTGCTCACATGTTCTTTCCTGCGTTATCCCCTGAT
TCTGTGGATAACCGTATTACCGCCTTTGAGTGAGCTGATACCGCTCGCCGCAGCCGAACGACCGAGCGCA
GCGAGTCAGTGAGCGAGGAAGCGGAAGAGCGCCCAATACGCAAACCGCCTCTCCCCGCGCGTTGGCCGAT
TCATTAATGCAGCTGGCACGACAGGTTTCCCGACTGGAAAGCGGGCAGTGAGCGCAACGCAATTAATGTG
AGTTAGCTCACTCATTAGGCACCCCAGGCTTTACACTTTATGCTTCCGGCTCGTATGTTGTGTGGAATTG
TGAGCGGATAACAATTTCACACAGGAAACAGCTATGACCATGATTACGCCAAGCGCGCAATTAACCCTCA
CTAAAGGGAACAAAAGCTGGAGCTGCAAGC
Features (pLannotate 1.2.2; 32 found; start..end, strand, type, name):
      5..231     +  promoter       RSV promoter: Rous sarcoma virus enhancer/promoter
    232..412     +  LTR            5' LTR (truncated): truncated 5' long terminal repeat (LTR) from HIV-1
    459..584     +  misc_feature   HIV-1 Ψ: packaging signal of human immunodeficiency virus type 1
    568..931     +  CDS            HIV-1 gag (fragment): gag protein from human immunodeficiency virus 1; gag
   1077..1310    +  misc_feature   RRE: The Rev response element (RRE) of HIV-1 allows for Rev-dependent mRNA export from the nucleus to the cytoplasm.
   1687..1713    +  CDS            Rev (fragment): human immunodeficiency virus 1 (HIV-1) Rev protein; rev; enhances nuclear export of unspliced and incompletely spliced viral mRNAs
   1720..1743    +  promoter       SV40 promoter (fragment): SV40 early promoter
   1744..1815    +  promoter       SV40 promoter (fragment): SV40 enhancer and early promoter
   1839..1974    +  rep_origin     SV40 ori: SV40 origin of replication
   2020..2616    +  CDS            PuroR (fragment): puromycin N-acetyltransferase; pac from Streptomyces; confers resistance to puromycin
   2665..2782    +  misc_feature   cPPT/CTS: central polypurine tract and central termination sequence of HIV-1
   2847..2913    +  CDS            small t antigen (fragment): SV40 (simian virus 40) small t antigen
   2920..4098    +  promoter       EF-1α promoter: strong constitutive promoter for human elongation factor EF-1α
   4115..4525    +  CDS            ZNF679 (fragment): ZN679_HUMAN - Experimental evidence at protein level: Swiss-Prot protein existence level 1. May be involved in transcriptional regulation. From Homo sapiens (Human).
   5291..5350    +  CDS            ZNF506 (fragment): ZN506_HUMAN - Experimental evidence at transcript level: Swiss-Prot protein existence level 2. May be involved in transcriptional regulation. From Homo sapiens (Human).
   5366..5419    +  promoter       U6 promoter (fragment): RNA polymerase III promoter for human U6 snRNA
   5461..6049    +  misc_feature   WPRE: woodchuck hepatitis virus posttranscriptional regulatory element
   6100..6119    +  misc_feature   cPPT/CTS (fragment): central polypurine tract and central termination sequence of HIV-1
   6121..6354    +  LTR            3' LTR (ΔU3): self-inactivating 3' long terminal repeat (LTR) from HIV-1
   6432..6553    +  polyA_signal   SV40 poly(A) signal: SV40 polyadenylation signal
   6593..6728    +  rep_origin     SV40 ori: SV40 origin of replication
   6749..6767    -  promoter       T7 promoter: promoter for bacteriophage T7 RNA polymerase
   6775..6930    +  CDS            lacZα (fragment): LacZα fragment of β-galactosidase; lacZ fragment
   6935..7363    +  rep_origin     f1 ori (sequence partly withheld): f1 bacteriophage origin of replication; arrow indicates direction of (+) strand synthesis
   7416..7520    +  promoter       AmpR promoter: bla
   7521..8381    +  CDS            AmpR: β-lactamase; bla; confers resistance to ampicillin, carbenicillin, and related antibiotics
   8552..9140    +  rep_origin     ori: high-copy-number ColE1/pMB1/pBR322/pUC origin of replication
   9323..9415    +  CDS            lacI (fragment): lac repressor; lacI; The lac repressor binds to the lac operator to inhibit transcription in E. coli. This inhibition can be relieved by adding lactose or isopropyl-β-D-thiogalactopyranoside (IPTG).
   9428..9449    +  protein_bind   CAP binding site: CAP binding activates transcription in the presence of cAMP. E. coli catabolite activator protein
   9464..9494    +  promoter       lac promoter: promoter for the E. coli lac operon
   9502..9518    +  protein_bind   lac operator: The lac repressor binds to the lac operator to inhibit transcription in E. coli. This inhibition can be relieved by adding lactose or isopropyl-β-D-thiogalactopyranoside (IPTG). lac repressor encoded by lacI
   9563..9581    +  promoter       T3 promoter: promoter for bacteriophage T3 RNA polymerase
