[The description below was written by a language model from this plasmid's Addgene catalogue record and pLannotate feature annotations shown in this document.]
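Description:
TFORF1781 is a third-generation-style, self-inactivating lentiviral expression plasmid built on the pLX_TRC317 backbone, carrying the human zinc-finger transcription factor ZNF506 as a synthesized open reading frame of about 1.3 kb. It belongs to a barcoded transcription factor ORF collection in which each construct carries a unique 24-bp barcode, so that the overexpressed factor can be identified by sequencing in pooled screens. The barcode itself is not annotated in the feature table. The plasmid is maintained in E. coli through a high-copy ColE1/pUC-type origin with ampicillin resistance (AmpR), and an f1 origin is also present. The depositor notes that recombination can occur, as is common for plasmids with LTR repeats.

The viral genome is transcribed from an RSV promoter fused to a truncated HIV-1 5' LTR. This is followed by the Ψ packaging signal with a gag fragment and the RRE for Rev-dependent nuclear export. An SV40 early promoter then drives puromycin N-acetyltransferase, which allows selection of transduced mammalian cells. A cPPT/CTS element sits upstream of the EF-1α promoter, which drives constitutive ORF expression. The automated annotation labels the start of the ORF region as a ZNF679 fragment and its end as ZNF506. This most likely reflects similarity among related zinc-finger proteins rather than a second insert, and the catalogue entry names ZNF506 only. Downstream, a WPRE enhances transcript expression, and the ΔU3 3' LTR renders the integrated provirus self-inactivating, with an SV40 poly(A) signal beyond it. The construct is intended for lentiviral overexpression of ZNF506, individually or as part of pooled directed-differentiation screens.
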