Addgene plasmid #143314: TFORF1781
Purpose: Lentiviral vector for overexpressing transcription factor ORFs with unique 24-bp barcodes. Barcodes facilitate identification of transcription factors in pooled screens.
Depositing lab: Feng Zhang. Depositing organization: Broad Institute. Publication: A transcription factor atlas of directed differentiation. Joung J, Ma S, Tay T, Geiger-Schuller KR, Kirchgatterer PC, Verdine VK, Guo B, Arias-Garcia MA, Allen WE, Singh A, Kuksenko O, Abudayyeh OO, Gootenberg JS, Fu Z, Macrae RK, Buenrostro JD, Regev A, Zhang F. Cell. 2023 Jan 5;186(1):209-229.e26. doi: 10.1016/j.cell.2022.11.026. PubMed 36608654.
Backbone
  Vector backbone: pLX_TRC317
  Backbone manufacturer: Broad Institute Genetic Perturbation Platform
  Backbone size w/o insert (bp): 8264
  Vector type: Mammalian Expression, Lentiviral
  Selectable markers: Puromycin
Growth in bacteria
  Bacterial resistance: Ampicillin, 100 μg/mL
  Growth temperature: 37°C
  Growth strain: NEB Stable
  Copy number: High Copy
Gene/Insert
  Gene/Insert name: ZNF506
  Species: H. sapiens (human)
  Insert size (bp): 1340
  Entrez Gene: ZNF506 (a.k.a. MGC27136, DKFZp761G1812)
  Promoter: EF1a
  Cloning method: Unknown
  Sequencing primers: 5′ GGGTGGAGACTGAAGTTAGGCCAG; 3′ CACATAGCGTAAAAGGAGCAACATAG
Terms and licenses: Academic/Nonprofit Terms; Industry Terms: Not Available to Industry
Depositor comments: NM_001145404,ENST00000450683 . The transcription factor ORF portion of this plasmid was synthesized by Genewiz. Please test multiple small colonies in case of plasmid recombination. To make this collection available in a timely manner, a portion of this collection was not fully sequenced by Addgene. If an Addgene verified full plasmid sequence is not available, please contact us prior to placing an order to request the full sequence.
How to cite: TFORF1781 was a gift from Feng Zhang (Addgene plasmid # 143314 ; http://n2t.net/addgene:143314 ; RRID:Addgene_143314)
