>Addgene plasmid #143314 | TFORF1781 | depositor partial sequence | sequence record 282080 | Insert
ACCGCCACCATGGGACCATTGCAATTTAGAGATGTGGCCATAGAATTCTCTCTGGAGGAGTGGCATTGCC
TGGACGCTGCACAGCGGAATCTATATAGGGATGTGATGTTAGAGAACTACAGAAACCTGATCTTCCTTGT
TATGTATTCTCATTTTGCCCAAGACCTTTGGTCAGAGCAGAGCATAAAAGATTCTTTCCAAAAAGTGATA
CTAAGAAGATATGAAAAATGTAGACATGACAATTTACAGTTAAAAAAAGGCTGTGAAAGTGTAGATGAGT
GTCCAGTGCACAAAAGAGGTTATAATGGACTTAAACAATGTTTGGCAACTACCCAGAGAAAAATATTTCA
ATGTGATGAATATGTGAAATTCTTGCATAAATTTTCAAATTCAAACAAACATAAGATAAGAGATACTGGA
AAAAAATCTTTTAAATGTATAGAATATGGGAAAACTTTTAACCAGTCTTCAACCCGTACTACATATAAGA
AAATTGATGCTGGAGAGAAACGCTATAAATGTGAAGAATGTGGTAAAGCCTATAAGCAGTCCTCACACCT
TACTACACATAAGAAAATTCATACTGGAGAGAAACCCTACAAATGTGAAGAATGTGGCAAAGCCTATAAG
CAGTCCTGTAACCTTACTACACATAAGATAATTCATACTGGAGAGAAACCCTACAGATGTAGAGAATGTG
GCAAAGCTTTTAACCACCCTGCAACCCTTTTTTCACATAAGAAAATTCATACTGGAGAGAAACCATACAA
GTGTGATAAATGTGGCAAAGCCTTTATTTCATCCTCAACCCTTACTAAACATGAGATAATTCATACTGGA
GAGAAACCCTACAAATGTGAGGAATGTGGCAAAGCTTTTAACCGTTCCTCAAACCTTACTAAACATAAGA
GAATTCATACTGGAGATGTACCCTACAAATGTGACGAATGTGGCAAAACCTTTACCTGGTACTCAAGCCT
CTCTAAACATAAGAGAGCTCATACTGGAGAGAAACCCTACAAGTGTGAAGAATGTGGCAAAGCCTTTACT
GCATTCTCAACTCTAACTGAACATAAGATAATTCATACTGGAGAGAAACCGTACAAATGTGAAGAATGTG
GCAAAGCTTTTAACTGGTCCTCAGCCCTTAATAAACATAAGAAAATTCATATTAGACAGAAACCCTGCAT
AGTGAAGAATGTGGAAAATCTTTTAAATGTTCCTCAACCCTTAATAAGCATAAGATAGTAATGAACTAGT
CCGTAACTTGAAAGTATTTCGATTTCTTGGCTTTATATATCTTGTGGAAAGGACGAGTCGGACGTACCGT
CAGGATGAAC
