>Addgene plasmid #143314 | TFORF1781 | depositor partial sequence | sequence record 282081 | Barcode
GTCGGACGTACCGTCAGGATGAAC
